LOCUS       Exported 9594 bp ds-DNA circular SYN 13-MAY-2021
DEFINITION  Muscle specific zebrafish expression of mKate2 fused to rab14.
ACCESSION   .
VERSION     .
KEYWORDS    actc1b-mKate2-rab14
SOURCE      synthetic DNA construct
  ORGANISM  synthetic DNA construct
REFERENCE   1 (bases 1 to 9594)
  TITLE     Parton Lab Plasmids for in vivo cell biology in the zebrafish
REFERENCE   2 (bases 1 to 9594)
  AUTHORS   .
  TITLE     Direct Submission
  JOURNAL   Exported May 13, 2021 from SnapGene Server 1.1.58
            http://www.snapgene.com
FEATURES             Location/Qualifiers
     source          1..9594
                     /organism="synthetic DNA construct"
                     /mol_type="other DNA"
     primer_bind     complement(144..165)
                     /label=F1ori-F
                     /note="F1 origin, forward primer"
     primer_bind     1061..1077
                     /label=M13 rev
                     /note="common sequencing primer, one of multiple similar
                     variants"
     protein_bind    1097..1117
                     /gene="mutant version of attB"
                     /label=attB4
                     /bound_moiety="BP Clonase(TM)"
                     /note="core recombination site for the Gateway(R) BP
                     reaction"
     protein_bind    5092..5116
                     /gene="mutant version of attB"
                     /label=attB1
                     /bound_moiety="BP Clonase(TM)"
                     /note="recombination site for the Gateway(R) BP reaction"
     regulatory      5117..5126
                     /regulatory_class="other"
                     /note="vertebrate consensus sequence for strong initiation
                     of translation (Kozak, 1987)"
     CDS             5123..5818
                     /codon_start=1
                     /product="monomeric far-red fluorescent protein (Shcherbo
                     et al., 2009)"
                     /label=mKate2
                     /note="mammalian codon-optimized"
                     /translation="MVSELIKENMHMKLYMEGTVNNHHFKCTSEGEGKPYEGTQTMRIK
                     AVEGGPLPFAFDILATSFMYGSKTFINHTQGIPDFFKQSFPEGFTWERVTTYEDGGVLT
                     ATQDTSLQDGCLIYNVKIRGVNFPSNGPVMQKKTLGWEASTETLYPADGGLEGRADMAL
                     KLVGGGHLICNLKTTYRSKKPAKNLKMPGVYYVDRRLERIKEADKETYVEQHEVAVARY
                     CDLPSKLGHR"
     protein_bind    complement(5820..5844)
                     /gene="mutant version of attB"
                     /label=attB2
                     /bound_moiety="BP Clonase(TM)"
                     /note="recombination site for the Gateway(R) BP reaction"
     protein_bind    complement(6491..6511)
                     /gene="mutant version of attB"
                     /label=attB3
                     /bound_moiety="BP Clonase(TM)"
                     /note="core recombination site for the Gateway(R) BP
                     reaction"
     primer_bind     complement(6519..6535)
                     /label=M13 fwd
                     /note="common sequencing primer, one of multiple similar
                     variants"
     polyA_signal    6551..6685
                     /label=SV40 poly(A) signal
                     /note="SV40 polyadenylation signal"
     primer_bind     complement(6575..6594)
                     /label=EBV-rev
                     /note="SV40 polyA terminator, reverse primer"
     primer_bind     6629..6648
                     /label=SV40pA-R
                     /note="SV40 polyA, reverse primer"
     primer_bind     complement(7357..7373)
                     /label=SK primer
                     /note="common sequencing primer, one of multiple similar
                     variants"
     primer_bind     complement(7357..7373)
                     /label=pBluescriptSK
                     /note="For pBluescript vector"
     primer_bind     complement(7410..7430)
                     /label=T3
                     /note="T3 promoter, forward primer"
     promoter        complement(7410..7428)
                     /label=T3 promoter
                     /note="promoter for bacteriophage T3 RNA polymerase"
     primer_bind     complement(7449..7465)
                     /label=M13 rev
                     /note="common sequencing primer, one of multiple similar
                     variants"
     primer_bind     complement(7462..7484)
                     /label=M13/pUC Reverse
                     /note="In lacZ gene"
     protein_bind    7473..7489
                     /label=lac operator
                     /bound_moiety="lac repressor encoded by lacI"
                     /note="The lac repressor binds to the lac operator to
                     inhibit transcription in E. coli. This inhibition can be
                     relieved by adding lactose or
                     isopropyl-beta-D-thiogalactopyranoside (IPTG)."
     promoter        complement(7497..7527)
                     /label=lac promoter
                     /note="promoter for the E. coli lac operon"
     protein_bind    7542..7563
                     /label=CAP binding site
                     /bound_moiety="E. coli catabolite activator protein"
                     /note="CAP binding activates transcription in the presence
                     of cAMP."
     primer_bind     complement(7680..7697)
                     /label=L4440
                     /note="L4440 vector, forward primer"
     rep_origin      complement(7851..8439)
                     /direction=LEFT
                     /label=ori
                     /note="high-copy-number ColE1/pMB1/pBR322/pUC origin of
                     replication"
     primer_bind     complement(7931..7950)
                     /label=pBR322ori-F
                     /note="pBR322 origin, forward primer"
     CDS             complement(8610..9470)
                     /codon_start=1
                     /gene="bla"
                     /product="beta-lactamase"
                     /label=AmpR
                     /note="confers resistance to ampicillin, carbenicillin, and
                     related antibiotics"
                     /translation="MSIQHFRVALIPFFAAFCLPVFAHPETLVKVKDAEDQLGARVGYI
                     ELDLNSGKILESFRPEERFPMMSTFKVLLCGAVLSRIDAGQEQLGRRIHYSQNDLVEYS
                     PVTEKHLTDGMTVRELCSAAITMSDNTAANLLLTTIGGPKELTAFLHNMGDHVTRLDRW
                     EPELNEAIPNDERDTTMPVAMATTLRKLLTGELLTLASRQQLIDWMEADKVAGPLLRSA
                     LPAGWFIADKSGAGERGSRGIIAALGPDGKPSRIVVIYTTGSQATMDERNRQIAEIGAS
                     LIKHW"
     primer_bind     9233..9252
                     /label=Amp-R
                     /note="Ampicillin resistance gene, reverse primer"
     promoter        complement(9471..9575)
                     /gene="bla"
                     /label=AmpR promoter
ORIGIN
        1 ccacctaaat tgtaagcgtt aatattttgt taaaattcgc gttaaatttt tgttaaatca
       61 gctcattttt taaccaatag gccgaaatcg gcaaaatccc ttataaatca aaagaataga
      121 ccgagatagg gttgagtgtt gttccagttt ggaacaagag tccactatta aagaacgtgg
      181 actccaacgt caaagggcga aaaaccgtct atcagggcga tggcccacgc tggctaagaa
      241 ctcatcagcc tccccggtcc atctacccac gtaccaatgc accaattggc cacaatgacg
      301 gctactacat ggtgccattc cttcctcttt ataggaatgg agactacctc ctgtccaaca
      361 aggctcttgg atacgagtac gcctacctgt tggacccagg tcattgcaca acaccagaaa
      421 tgccctctga tctgcaaaag acgtgaatat ctgttcagac acccatatcc actctgttcc
      481 acacaggtca gaggtttgtc caggagttct tgacagaggt gtaaaaagta ctcaaaaatt
      541 ttactcaagt gaaagtacaa gtacttaggg aaaattttac tcaattaaaa gtaaaagtat
      601 ctggctagaa tcttacttga gtaaaagtaa aaaagtactc cattaaaatt gtacttgagt
      661 attaaggaag taaaagtaaa agcaagaaag aaaactagag attcttgttt aagcttttaa
      721 tctcaaaaaa cattaaatga aatgcataca aggttttatc ctgctttaga actgtttgta
      781 tttaattatc aaactataag acagacaatc taatgccagt acacgctact caaagttgta
      841 aaacctcaga tttaacttca gtagaagctg attctcaaaa ttgttagtgt caagcctagc
      901 tcttttgggg ctgaaaagca atcctgcagt gctgaaaagc ctctcacagg cagccgatgc
      961 gggaagaggt gtattagtct tgatagagag gctgcaaata gcaggaaacg tgagcagaga
     1021 ctccctggtg tctgaaacac aggccagatg ggccctcgag caggaaacag ctatgaccat
     1081 gattacgcca agctatcaac tttgtataga aaagttggca cgcgcagatt ccgtgtgggc
     1141 ctggtaatat cttaccattt taagctattt taagattagg gaaaaaaatt aaataaaact
     1201 actttaaaat tactttcctt aaaaagcaac atatttattt agtttttgtt taactggctc
     1261 aagattgtaa tattttactt ttacatgttt tttttaagta cctaaatgtg ttcaaaagta
     1321 aagtatgtta ttgttttttt ttttttaatg ttagctaagc tttaaattgt aatatattac
     1381 ttttaaaagt gactttttaa aaatgtaaat aaaaaagtaa ctataaatgt gtaatgcatg
     1441 ttatttctgt gggtttttta attttcatct caactgggct tacaatttta acataataaa
     1501 aatcaaatca aatcaaatca ggcccttatt tgtcacatac actcttgtat actgaaataa
     1561 actaaatgtt gagaaaaatt taaatacacc aaaataacgc ataccttttt tgtaattacc
     1621 taagtaaaac atttagttcc ttttttaagt gactcaagat tgtaatctat taattgtaaa
     1681 agataaaact agtgatcaat ctgacgtgct tctatgcagc ctgtgagatt aattgtgatg
     1741 tttaattatt aaacaattta aatggatcaa acatttcaca tgtgcttatt gtgtccaaca
     1801 aaaccagcag aagcacttaa aaatattgca tgacaacatg agtttttaat gtaaattata
     1861 tatacttcct aaacgaagtt aatcatattt tctaaaataa taatgtcatt gaaatattta
     1921 aataaatgat aanctttagt tgattcaaca taaaattgaa agcaataagg actttttttt
     1981 ttttacagcg gtgaagcaaa agcntgnaaa taatcatata aatataataa ataaataaat
     2041 aaaataatgg ttcttggtgc aaatatgaac actttaaata aatatagaat aaatatgatc
     2101 aataagtcat aacgacgtgt tttatgttga ttataattta aacatgtttc taacgcaagt
     2161 tttaaaaact gttttaaagt attattttaa gttataagat caatttgact caacattttg
     2221 tagtgaaaat atgttgtgta aaattaatat aatatacact ataaaaatgc aaggttccac
     2281 acaattcatt catgttgtcc caacacaaat cgattaagtt aacaaatata tgtggattga
     2341 acataaaaaa ttaagttgtc ccaatgaaat ctcaagaatt gtgttgtttc agctcatttt
     2401 aaataagtag ttttaacaag taaaaaataa catatttttg agtgtgtata tatatatatt
     2461 tatatattac aaaatataat aatataaaat gtaaaagata taaaccatgc tacatatatt
     2521 taagagctat tttgcacatt acttttttgc aagccatttg agtgtttttt tacaaatata
     2581 tattagctaa atatacaata tcttaaatat acaattaatc agacatgcaa aaaatgcatt
     2641 taacctacat aaaaatacat gatcaacata tgttttatgc tgattacaac taaatcaaac
     2701 gtaatgaaat taatttataa aagcgattta aatatgtcaa tattttaagt taaaatcact
     2761 tgaaacctac tataaatgaa cttaaattta aaaaatctcc tttaattcca atgcagcact
     2821 gttgtttttt cagctgagga cccccggtgc agatggttgg cccccggccc gctattctaa
     2881 ggaagccttt cttaatttta gggcggcgct gcatgcgctc agatcagatt cacgggtgga
     2941 gagggttatt ttctcttttt tattttttct tgcctgctca tatttgggcc tgtgtgaacc
     3001 ccaggctccg cctcggcccc caggagccgc tcttatttaa aggggatcct cgccttcagt
     3061 cttcgtccca gtggaagcat cagtcttgtg ataacaactt ggtgagtcct acagaccagc
     3121 gctcgactct aggctttaaa tgcattgatt tctctggatt agctaccggg agagttttaa
     3181 ctttgcttat tagtcttgtg cttgaactgc taggtttaaa gagggttttc tctaatgcat
     3241 gcatgaagcg acagctgaaa accagaaata gagcgtttgt cctcctgtta aactctagcc
     3301 tttctttggc atttgtcagt ccgagtcttc agctgccggc aggagattgg gtttcagtaa
     3361 cacttgctga gcacaaacta cacgtgcttc cttcagattt aattcattat taatcattct
     3421 agatttaaat gatcttctta ctcattgctg attattttag ccttgcggag cagattaaat
     3481 gagcacgtgt ttattaagat tgatttaaat ataattaata tttcaccact gtagttttaa
     3541 aattgccttc taagtcatgg ttgattttta ataggtatcg gctctaatta gattactatt
     3601 ttggttttta aatgttattt ctatttcatt tgtaggctcg tttttaatgt gattttatta
     3661 gattctagtt ttaaaatcat cttttagcct tactgagcag actgaatgaa catgtttcat
     3721 taagattaac ttcattatag ttaattattt aatcattcta gtggattata aatcagctct
     3781 atttaaattg attgtcgtgt ttatttctat ttgatttttg attatttttt aaggtcgttt
     3841 ttatgtgatt tttccccgat tctaatttta aactaattgt ttgattttta tatgattcga
     3901 ctctttttaa atgaattgtt ttgctttttt tattgagcat atatatatat tatacaattt
     3961 caatcaacaa ttgttgtgct ttttaaatgt tgtttctatt tcatttctag ggtcgatttt
     4021 attcgattct agttttaaaa tcgtgatttc taactcctaa ccttactgag cagactgaat
     4081 gaacatgttt catcaagatt aacttcatta tagttaatta ttgaatcggg ctagtggttt
     4141 ataaatcagc tctattataa attaattgtc atcattattt ctatttaatt tttattattt
     4201 ttttaggatt atttttaagg gatttttttc acgttctagt tttaaactca atgctcatta
     4261 ctgctcaccc ttgctgagca gtctttcgtt aagattaaat taattaataa cccattctag
     4321 ttttaaaaca gtgtcttaag gcatagctga tattttacaa gtttactatt taatatatct
     4381 ccatttcttt ttttagggtc gatttcatct gatttgatta atttttatta tcttcactaa
     4441 gctttttgtt ctaggtttta ttctcagtat tattactgtt atatttgaac tgaatttctc
     4501 ctcatagttt attcatttta tttatttatt ttttgtttat tcgctatttt gtattttagt
     4561 ttttaattag aaattttatt agaatcgttt tgaactagtt tttatgcact ctaacattaa
     4621 tattaaatca taactattat ttttattata atttatttgt gtttatcttt ttgtgtagct
     4681 ttcatgtgtt tttattttag ttttattatg tttgcattga attttttgga ctagtttata
     4741 taacgatata cagaaaagcc atgacaacaa atgtttttat aatacctatt aagtataagc
     4801 taatcagatt tccactattc tgttcaaagt taacattatt agccattctg atggatcatt
     4861 tgacatttgt catatgtctt tatgaacact gctctttcag atgccacttt taaagctgtt
     4921 ttttacagta aatgaacgtt tattattatg acattatttc ctaaggcctc tagagtacag
     4981 caggatgtgg cgtgtgcatt actgtgtaat tatgctgact gtaaatgtgc atttatagac
     5041 tgtcagcatg tctgactgtg cgctgttgtg atttgtcctg cacagaccaa ggcaagtttg
     5101 tacaaaaaag caggctgcca ccatggtgag cgagctgatt aaggagaaca tgcacatgaa
     5161 gctgtacatg gagggcaccg tgaacaacca ccacttcaag tgcacatccg agggcgaagg
     5221 caagccctac gagggcaccc agaccatgag aatcaaggcg gtcgagggcg gccctctccc
     5281 cttcgccttc gacatcctgg ctaccagctt catgtacggc agcaaaacct tcatcaacca
     5341 cacccagggc atccccgact tctttaagca gtccttcccc gagggcttca catgggagag
     5401 agtcaccaca tacgaagacg ggggcgtgct gaccgctacc caggacacca gcctccagga
     5461 cggctgcctc atctacaacg tcaagatcag aggggtgaac ttcccatcca acggccctgt
     5521 gatgcagaag aaaacactcg gctgggaggc ctccaccgag accctgtacc ccgctgacgg
     5581 cggcctggaa ggcagagccg acatggccct gaagctcgtg ggcgggggcc acctgatctg
     5641 caacttgaag accacataca gatccaagaa acccgctaag aacctcaaga tgcccggcgt
     5701 ctactatgtg gacagaagac tggaaagaat caaggaggcc gacaaagaga cctacgtcga
     5761 gcagcacgag gtggctgtgg ccagatactg cgacctccct agcaaactgg ggcacagaga
     5821 cccagctttc ttgtacaaag tggtgacgac cgcaccatat aactattcct atattttcaa
     5881 atatatcatt attggtgaca tgggggttgg caagtcctgt ttactccacc agttcacaga
     5941 aaagaaattt atggctgact gtcctcatac aatcggtgtt gagtttggca cacggataat
     6001 tgaagtgagt gggcagaagg tgaagcttca gatttgggac acggcaggtc aggagaggtt
     6061 tcgtgctgtc acacgaagct actacagagg agccgctggg gccctcatgg tgtatgacat
     6121 caccaggcga agcacgtaca atcaccttag cagctggctg actgatgcca ggaatctcac
     6181 caaccccaat actgtcatca ttctaatcgg taacaaagca gacctagaag cccagcgtga
     6241 tgtcacatat gaagaggcca agcagtttgc tgaagagaac ggtttgttgt tccttgaggc
     6301 aagtgcaaaa acaggcgaga atgtggagga tgcttttctg gaagctgcca agaagatcta
     6361 ccagaacatt caggacggca gcctggacct gaacgcagcc gagtcagggg tccagcacaa
     6421 gcccaccgcc ccgcagggag ggcggctcag cagcgacgca cagccccaga aagagggctg
     6481 cagctgttaa caactttatt atacatagtt gataattcac tggccgtcgt tttacggtac
     6541 catcgatgat gatccagaca tgataagata cattgatgag tttggacaaa ccacaactag
     6601 aatgcagtga aaaaaatgct ttatttgtga aatttgtgat gctattgctt tatttgtaac
     6661 cattataagc tgcaataaac aagttaacaa caacaattgc attcatttta tgtttcaggt
     6721 tcagggggag gtgtgggagg ttttttaaag caagtaaaac ctctacaaat gtggtatggc
     6781 tgattatgat cctctagatc agatctgcga agatacggcc acgggtgctc ttgatcctgt
     6841 ggctgatttt ggactgtgct gctcgcagct gctgatgaat cacatacttc ctccattttc
     6901 ttccactgat tgactgttat aatttcccta atttccaggt caaggtgctg tgcattgtgg
     6961 taatagatgt gacatgacgt cacttccaaa ggaccaatga acatgtctga ccaatttcat
     7021 ataatgtgaa aacgattttc ataggcagaa taaataacat ttaaattaaa ctgggcatca
     7081 gcgcaattca attggtttgg taatagcaag ggaaaataga atgaagtgat ctccaaaaaa
     7141 taagtacttt ttgactgtaa ataaaattgt aaggagtaaa aagtactttt ttttctaaaa
     7201 aaatgtaatt aagtaaaagt aaaagtattg atttttaatt gtactcaagt aaagtaaaaa
     7261 tccccaaaaa taatacttaa gtacagtaat caagtaaaat tactcaagta ctttacacct
     7321 ctggttcttg accccctacc ttcagcaagc ccagcagatc cactagttct agagcggccg
     7381 ccaccgcggt ggagctccag cttttgttcc ctttagtgag ggttaattgc gcgcttggcg
     7441 taatcatggt catagctgtt tcctgtgtga aattgttatc cgctcacaat tccacacaac
     7501 atacgagccg gaagcataaa gtgtaaagcc tggggtgcct aatgagtgag ctaactcaca
     7561 ttaattgcgt tgcgctcact gcccgctttc cagtcgggaa acctgtcgtg ccagctgcat
     7621 taatgaatcg gccaacgcgc ggggagaggc ggtttgcgta ttgggcgctc ttccgcttcc
     7681 tcgctcactg actcgctgcg ctcggtcgtt cggctgcggc gagcggtatc agctcactca
     7741 aaggcggtaa tacggttatc cacagaatca ggggataacg caggaaagaa catgtgagca
     7801 aaaggccagc aaaaggccag gaaccgtaaa aaggccgcgt tgctggcgtt tttccatagg
     7861 ctccgccccc ctgacgagca tcacaaaaat cgacgctcaa gtcagaggtg gcgaaacccg
     7921 acaggactat aaagatacca ggcgtttccc cctggaagct ccctcgtgcg ctctcctgtt
     7981 ccgaccctgc cgcttaccgg atacctgtcc gcctttctcc cttcgggaag cgtggcgctt
     8041 tctcatagct cacgctgtag gtatctcagt tcggtgtagg tcgttcgctc caagctgggc
     8101 tgtgtgcacg aaccccccgt tcagcccgac cgctgcgcct tatccggtaa ctatcgtctt
     8161 gagtccaacc cggtaagaca cgacttatcg ccactggcag cagccactgg taacaggatt
     8221 agcagagcga ggtatgtagg cggtgctaca gagttcttga agtggtggcc taactacggc
     8281 tacactagaa ggacagtatt tggtatctgc gctctgctga agccagttac cttcggaaaa
     8341 agagttggta gctcttgatc cggcaaacaa accaccgctg gtagcggtgg tttttttgtt
     8401 tgcaagcagc agattacgcg cagaaaaaaa ggatctcaag aagatccttt gatcttttct
     8461 acggggtctg acgctcagtg gaacgaaaac tcacgttaag ggattttggt catgagatta
     8521 tcaaaaagga tcttcaccta gatcctttta aattaaaaat gaagttttaa atcaatctaa
     8581 agtatatatg agtaaacttg gtctgacagt taccaatgct taatcagtga ggcacctatc
     8641 tcagcgatct gtctatttcg ttcatccata gttgcctgac tccccgtcgt gtagataact
     8701 acgatacggg agggcttacc atctggcccc agtgctgcaa tgataccgcg agacccacgc
     8761 tcaccggctc cagatttatc agcaataaac cagccagccg gaagggccga gcgcagaagt
     8821 ggtcctgcaa ctttatccgc ctccatccag tctattaatt gttgccggga agctagagta
     8881 agtagttcgc cagttaatag tttgcgcaac gttgttgcca ttgctacagg catcgtggtg
     8941 tcacgctcgt cgtttggtat ggcttcattc agctccggtt cccaacgatc aaggcgagtt
     9001 acatgatccc ccatgttgtg caaaaaagcg gttagctcct tcggtcctcc gatcgttgtc
     9061 agaagtaagt tggccgcagt gttatcactc atggttatgg cagcactgca taattctctt
     9121 actgtcatgc catccgtaag atgcttttct gtgactggtg agtactcaac caagtcattc
     9181 tgagaatagt gtatgcggcg accgagttgc tcttgcccgg cgtcaatacg ggataatacc
     9241 gcgccacata gcagaacttt aaaagtgctc atcattggaa aacgttcttc ggggcgaaaa
     9301 ctctcaagga tcttaccgct gttgagatcc agttcgatgt aacccactcg tgcacccaac
     9361 tgatcttcag catcttttac tttcaccagc gtttctgggt gagcaaaaac aggaaggcaa
     9421 aatgccgcaa aaaagggaat aagggcgaca cggaaatgtt gaatactcat actcttcctt
     9481 tttcaatatt attgaagcat ttatcagggt tattgtctca tgagcggata catatttgaa
     9541 tgtatttaga aaaataaaca aataggggtt ccgcgcacat ttccccgaaa agtg
//
