>Addgene plasmid #109600 | actc1b-mKate2-rab14 | addgene full sequence | sequence record 220545 | Addgene NGS Result
GCAAGTTTGTACAAAAAAGCAGGCTGCCACCATGGTGAGCGAGCTGATTAAGGAGAACATGCACATGAAG
CTGTACATGGAGGGCACCGTGAACAACCACCACTTCAAGTGCACATCCGAGGGCGAAGGCAAGCCCTACG
AGGGCACCCAGACCATGAGAATCAAGGCGGTCGAGGGCGGCCCTCTCCCCTTCGCCTTCGACATCCTGGC
TACCAGCTTCATGTACGGCAGCAAAACCTTCATCAACCACACCCAGGGCATCCCCGACTTCTTTAAGCAG
TCCTTCCCCGAGGGCTTCACATGGGAGAGAGTCACCACATACGAAGACGGGGGCGTGCTGACCGCTACCC
AGGACACCAGCCTCCAGGACGGCTGCCTCATCTACAACGTCAAGATCAGAGGGGTGAACTTCCCATCCAA
CGGCCCTGTGATGCAGAAGAAAACACTCGGCTGGGAGGCCTCCACCGAGACCCTGTACCCCGCTGACGGC
GGCCTGGAAGGCAGAGCCGACATGGCCCTGAAGCTCGTGGGCGGGGGCCACCTGATCTGCAACTTGAAGA
CCACATACAGATCCAAGAAACCCGCTAAGAACCTCAAGATGCCCGGCGTCTACTATGTGGACAGAAGACT
GGAAAGAATCAAGGAGGCCGACAAAGAGACCTACGTCGAGCAGCACGAGGTGGCTGTGGCCAGATACTGC
GACCTCCCTAGCAAACTGGGGCACAGAGACCCAGCTTTCTTGTACAAAGTGGTGACGACCGCACCATATA
ACTATTCCTATATTTTCAAATATATCATTATTGGTGACATGGGGGTTGGCAAGTCCTGTTTACTCCACCA
GTTCACAGAAAAGAAATTTATGGCTGACTGTCCTCATACAATCGGTGTTGAGTTTGGCACACGGATAATT
GAAGTGAGTGGGCAGAAGGTGAAGCTTCAGATTTGGGACACGGCAGGTCAGGAGAGGTTTCGTGCTGTCA
CACGAAGCTACTACAGAGGAGCCGCTGGGGCCCTCATGGTGTATGACATCACCAGGCGAAGCACGTACAA
TCACCTTAGCAGCTGGCTGACTGATGCCAGGAATCTCACCAACCCCAATACTGTCATCATTCTAATCGGT
AACAAAGCAGACCTAGAAGCCCAGCGTGATGTCACATATGAAGAGGCCAAGCAGTTTGCTGAAGAGAACG
GTTTGTTGTTCCTTGAGGCAAGTGCAAAAACAGGCGAGAATGTGGAGGATGCTTTTCTGGAAGCTGCCAA
GAAGATCTACCAGAACATTCAGGACGGCAGCCTGGACCTGAACGCAGCCGAGTCAGGGGTCCAGCACAAG
CCCACCGCCCCGCAGGGAGGGCGGCTCAGCAGCGACGCACAGCCCCAGAAAGAGGGCTGCAGCTGTTAAC
AACTTTATTATACATAGTTGATAATTCACTGGCCGTCGTTTTACGGTACCATCGATGATGATCCAGACAT
GATAAGATACATTGATGAGTTTGGACAAACCACAACTAGAATGCAGTGAAAAAAATGCTTTATTTGTGAA
ATTTGTGATGCTATTGCTTTATTTGTAACCATTATAAGCTGCAATAAACAAGTTAACAACAACAATTGCA
TTCATTTTATGTTTCAGGTTCAGGGGGAGGTGTGGGAGGTTTTTTAAAGCAAGTAAAACCTCTACAAATG
TGGTATGGCTGATTATGATCCTCTAGATCAGATCTGCGAAGATACGGCCACGGGTGCTCTTGATCCTGTG
GCTGATTTTGGACTGTGCTGCTCGCAGCTGCTGATGAATCACATACTTCCTCCATTTTCTTCCACTGATT
GACTGTTATAATTTCCCTAATTTCCAGGTCAAGGTGCTGTGCATTGTGGTAATAGATGTGACATGACGTC
ACTTCCAAAGGACCAATGAACATGTCTGACCAATTTCATATAATGTGAAAACGATTTTCATAGGCAGAAT
AAATAACATTTAAATTAAACTGGGCATCAGCGCAATTCAATTGGTTTGGTAATAGCAAGGGAAAATAGAA
TGAAGTGATCTCCAAAAAATAAGTACTTTTTGACTGTAAATAAAATTGTAAGGAGTAAAAAGTACTTTTT
TTTCTAAAAAAATGTAATTAAGTAAAAGTAAAAGTATTGATTTTTAATTGTACTCAAGTAAAGTAAAAAT
CCCCAAAAATAATACTTAAGTACAGTAATCAAGTAAAATTACTCAAGTACTTTACACCTCTGGTTCTTGA
CCCCCTACCTTCAGCAAGCCCAGCAGATCCACTAGTTCTAGAGCGGCCGCCACCGCGGTGGAGCTCCAGC
TTTTGTTCCCTTTAGTGAGGGTTAATTGCGCGCTTGGCGTAATCATGGTCATAGCTGTTTCCTGTGTGAA
ATTGTTATCCGCTCACAATTCCACACAACATACGAGCCGGAAGCATAAAGTGTAAAGCCTGGGGTGCCTA
ATGAGTGAGCTAACTCACATTAATTGCGTTGCGCTCACTGCCCGCTTTCCAGTCGGGAAACCTGTCGTGC
CAGCTGCATTAATGAATCGGCCAACGCGCGGGGAGAGGCGGTTTGCGTATTGGGCGCTCTTCCGCTTCCT
CGCTCACTGACTCGCTGCGCTCGGTCGTTCGGCTGCGGCGAGCGGTATCAGCTCACTCAAAGGCGGTAAT
ACGGTTATCCACAGAATCAGGGGATAACGCAGGAAAGAACATGTGAGCAAAAGGCCAGCAAAAGGCCAGG
AACCGTAAAAAGGCCGCGTTGCTGGCGTTTTTCCATAGGCTCCGCCCCCCTGACGAGCATCACAAAAATC
GACGCTCAAGTCAGAGGTGGCGAAACCCGACAGGACTATAAAGATACCAGGCGTTTCCCCCTGGAAGCTC
CCTCGTGCGCTCTCCTGTTCCGACCCTGCCGCTTACCGGATACCTGTCCGCCTTTCTCCCTTCGGGAAGC
GTGGCGCTTTCTCATAGCTCACGCTGTAGGTATCTCAGTTCGGTGTAGGTCGTTCGCTCCAAGCTGGGCT
GTGTGCACGAACCCCCCGTTCAGCCCGACCGCTGCGCCTTATCCGGTAACTATCGTCTTGAGTCCAACCC
GGTAAGACACGACTTATCGCCACTGGCAGCAGCCACTGGTAACAGGATTAGCAGAGCGAGGTATGTAGGC
GGTGCTACAGAGTTCTTGAAGTGGTGGCCTAACTACGGCTACACTAGAAGAACAGTATTTGGTATCTGCG
CTCTGCTGAAGCCAGTTACCTTCGGAAAAAGAGTTGGTAGCTCTTGATCCGGCAAACAAACCACCGCTGG
TAGCGGTGGTTTTTTTGTTTGCAAGCAGCAGATTACGCGCAGAAAAAAAGGATCTCAAGAAGATCCTTTG
ATCTTTTCTACGGGGTCTGACGCTCAGTGGAACGAAAACTCACGTTAAGGCATTTTGGTCATGAGATTAT
CAAAAAGGATCTTCACCTAGATCCTTTTAAATTAAAAATGAAGTTTTAAATCAATCTAAAGTATATATGA
GTAAACTTGGTCTGACAGTTACCAATGCTTAATCAGTGAGGCACCTATCTCAGCGATCTGTCTATTTCGT
TCATCCATAGTTGCCTGACTCCCCGTCGTGTAGATAACTACGATACGGGAGGGCTTACCATCTGGCCCCA
GTGCTGCAATGATACCGCGAGACCCACGCTCACCGGCTCCAGATTTATCAGCAATAAACCAGCCAGCCGG
AAGGGCCGAGCGCAGAAGTGGTCCTGCAACTTTATCCGCCTCCATCCAGTCTATTAATTGTTGCCGGGAA
GCTAGAGTAAGTAGTTCGCCAGTTAATAGTTTGCGCAACGTTGTTGCCATTGCTACAGGCATCGTGGTGT
CACGCTCGTCGTTTGGTATGGCTTCATTCAGCTCCGGTTCCCAACGATCAAGGCGAGTTACATGATCCCC
CATGTTGTGCAAAAAAGCGGTTAGCTCCTTCGGTCCTCCGATCGTTGTCAGAAGTAAGTTGGCCGCAGTG
TTATCACTCATGGTTATGGCAGCACTGCATAATTCTCTTACTGTCATGCCATCCGTAAGATGCTTTTCTG
TGACTGGTGAGTACTCAACCAAGTCATTCTGAGAATAGTGTATGCGGCGACCGAGTTGCTCTTGCCCGGC
GTCAATACGGGATAATACCGCGCCACATAGCAGAACTTTAAAAGTGCTCATCATTGGAAAACGTTCTTCG
GGGCGAAAACTCTCAAGGATCTTACCGCTGTTGAGATCCAGTTCGATGTAACCCACTCGTGCACCCAACT
GATCTTCAGCATCTTTTACTTTCACCAGCGTTTCTGGGTGAGCAAAAACAGGAAGGCAAAATGCCGCAAA
AAAGGGAATAAGGGCGACACGGAAATGTTGAATACTCATACTCTTCCTTTTTCAATATTATTGAAGCATT
TATCAGGGTTATTGTCTCATGAGCGGATACATATTTGAATGTATTTAGAAAAATAAACAAATAGGGGTTC
CGCGCACATTTCCCCGAAAAGTGCCACCTAAATTGTAAGCGTTAATATTTTGTTAAAATTCGCGTTAAAT
TTTTGTTAAATCAGCTCATTTTTTAACCAATAGGCCGAAATCGGCAAAATCCCTTATAAATCAAAAGAAT
AGACCGAGATAGGGTTGAGTGTTGTTCCAGTTTGGAACAAGAGTCCACTATTAAAGAACGTGGACTCCAA
CGTCAAAGGGCGAAAAACCGTCTATCAGGGCGATGGCCCACGCTGGCTAAGAACTCATCAGCCTCCCCGG
TCCATCTACCCACGTACCAATGCACCAATTGGCCACAATGACGGCTACTACATGGTGCCATTCCTTCCTC
TTTATAGGAATGGAGACTACCTCCTGTCCAACAATGCTCTTGGATACGAGTACGCCTACCTGTTGGACCC
AGGTCATTGCACAACACCAGAAATGCCCTCTGATCTGCAAAAGACGTGAATATCTGTTCAGACACCCATA
TCCACTCTGTTCCACACAGGTCAGAGGTTTGTCCAGGAGTTCTTGACAGAGGTGTAAAAAGTACTCAAAA
ATTTTACTCAAGTGAAAGTACAAGTACTTAGGGAAAATTTTACTCAATTAAAAGTAAAAGTATCTGGCTA
GAATCTTACTTGAGTAAAAGTAAAAAAGTACTCCATTAAAATTGTACTTGAGTATTAAGGAAGTAAAAGT
AAAAGCAAGAAAGAAAACTAGAGATTCTTGTTTAAGCTTTTAATCTCAAAAAACATTAAATGAAATGCAT
ACAAGGTTTTATCCTGCTTTAGAACTGTTTGTATTTAATTATCAAACTATAAGACAGACAATCTAATGCC
AGTACACGCTACTCAAAGTTGTAAAACCTCAGATTTAACTTCAGTAGAAGCTGATTCTCAAAATTGTTAG
TGTCAAGCCTAGCTCTTTTGGGGCTGAAAAGCAATCCTGCAGTGCTGAAAAGCCTCTCACAGGCAGCCGA
TGCGGGAAGAGGTGTATTAGTCTTGATAGAGAGGCTGCAAATAGCAGGAAACGTGAGCAGAGACTCCCTG
GTGTCTGAAACACAGGCCAGATGGGCCCTCGAGCAGGAAACAGCTATGACCATGATTACGCCAAGCTATC
AACTTTGTATAGAAAAGTTGGCACGCGCAGATTCCGTGTGGGCCTGGTAATATCTTACCATTTTAAGCTA
TTTTAAGATTAGGGAAAAAAATTAAATAAAACTACTTTAAAATTACTTTCCTTAAAAAGCAACATATTTA
TTTAGTTTTTGTTTAACTGGCTCAAGATTGTAATATTTTACTTTTACATGTTTTTTTAAGTACCTAAATG
TGTTCAAAAGTAAAGTATGTTATTGTTTTTTTTTTTTAATGTTAGCTAAGCTTTAAATTGTAATATATTA
CTTTTAAAAGTGACTTTTTAAAAATGTAAATAAAAAAGTAACTATAAATGTGTAATGCATGTTATTTCTG
TGGGTTTTTAATTTTCATCTCAACTGGGCTTACAATTTTAACATAATAAAAATCAAATCAAATCAAATCA
GGCCCTTATTTGTCACATACACTCTTGTATACTGAAATAAACTAAATGTTGAGAAAAATTTAAATACACC
AAAATAACGCATACCTTTTTTGTAATTACCTAAGTAAAACATTTAGTTCCTTTTTTAAGTGACTCAAGAT
TGTAATCTATTAATTGTAAAAGATAAAACTAGTGATCAATCTGACGTGCTTCTATGCAGCCTGTGAGATT
AATTGTGATGTTTAATTATTAAACAATTTAAATGGATCAAACATTTCACATGTGCTTATTGTGTCCAACA
AAACCAGCAGAAGCACTTAAAAATATTGCATGACAACATGAGTTTTTAATGTAAATTATATATACTTCCT
AAACGAAGTTAATCATATTTCTAAAATAATAATGTCATTGAAATATTTAAATAAATGATAAGCTTTAGTT
GATTCAACATAAAATTGAAAGCAATAAGGACTTTTTTTTTTTACAGCGGTGAAGCAAAAGCATGTAATAA
TCATATAATATAATAAATAAATAAATAAATAATGGCTCTTGGTGCAAATATGAACACTTTAAATAAATAT
AGAATAAATATGATCAATAAGTCATAACGATGTGTTTTATGTTGATTATAATTTAAACATGTTTCTAACG
CAAGTTTTAAAAACTGTTTTAAAGTATTATTTTAAGTTATAAGATCAATTTGACTCAACATTTTGTAGTG
AAAATATGTTGTGTAAAATTAATATAATATACACTATAAAAATGCAGGGTTCCACACAATACATTAATGT
TGTCCCAACACAAATCGATTAAGTTAACAAATATATGTGGATTGAACATAAAAAATTAAGTTGTCCCAAT
GAAATCTCAAGAATTGTGTTGTTTCAGCTCATTTTAAATAAGTAGTTTTAACAAGTAAAAAATAACATAT
TTTTGAGTGTGTATATATATATATTACAAAATATAATAATATAAAATGTAAAAGATATAAACCATGCTAC
ATATATTTAAGAGCTATTTTGCACATTACTTTTTTGCAAGCCATTTTAGTGTTTTTTTTACAAATATATA
TTAGCTAAATATACAATATCTTAAATATACAATTAATCAGACATGCAATTAATGCATTTAACCTACATAA
AAATACATGATCAACATATGTTTTATGCTGATTACAACTAAATCAAACGTAATGAAATTAATTTATAAAA
GCGATTTAAATATGTCAATATTTTAAGTTAAAATCACTTGAAACCTACTATAAATGAACTTAAATTAAAA
AAATCTCCTTTAATTCCAATGCAACAGTGTTGTTTTTTCAGCTGAGGACCCCCGGTGCAGATGGTTGGCC
CCCGGCCCGCTATTCTAAGGAAGCCTTTCTTAATTTTAGGGCGGCGCTGCATGCGCTCAGATCAGATTCA
CGGGTGGAGAGGGTTATTTTCTCTTTTTTATTTTTTCTTGCCTGCTCATATTTGGGCCTGTGTGAACCCC
AGGCTCCGCCTCGGCCCCCAGGAGCCGCTCTTATTTAAAGGGGATCCTCGCCTTCAGTCTTCGTCCCAGT
GGAAGCATCAGTCTTGTGATAACAACTTGGTGAGTCCTACAGACCAGCGCTCGACTCTAGGCTTTAAATG
CATTGATTTCTCTGGATTAGCTACCGGGAGAGTTTTAACTTTGCTTATTAGTCTTGTGCTCGAACTGCTA
GGTTTAAAGAGTGTTTTCTCTAATGCATGCATGAAGCGACAGCTGAAAACCAGAAATAGAGCGTTTGTCC
TCCTGTTAAACTCTAGCCTTTCTTTGGCATTTGTCAGTCCGAGTCTTCAGCTGCCGGCAGGAGATTGGGT
TTCAGTAACACTTGCTGAGCACAAACTACACGTGCTTTCTTCAGATTTAATTCATTATTAATCATTCTAG
ATTTAAATGATGTTCTTACTCATTGCTGATTATTTTAGCCTTGCGGAGCAGATTAAATGAGCACGTGTTT
CATTAAGATTGATTTAAATATAATTAATATTTCACCACTGTAGTTTTAAAATTGCCTTCTAAGTCATGGT
TGATTTTTAATAGGTATCGGCTCTAATTAGATTACTATTTTGGTTTTTAAATGTTATTTCTATTTCATTT
GTAGGCTCGTTTTTAATGTGATTTTATTAGATTCTAGTTTTAAAATCATCTCTTAGCCTTAATGAGCAGA
CTGAATGAACATGTTTCATTAAGATTAACTTCATTATAATGAATTATTTAATCATTCTAGTGGGTTATAA
ATCAGCTCTATTTAAATTAATTGTCGTGTTTATTTCTATTTAATTTTTGATTATTTTTTCAGGGTCGTTT
TTATGTGATTTTTTCCCGTTTCTAATTTTAAACTAATTGTTTGATTTTTATATGATTCGACTCTTTTTAA
ATGAATTGTTTTGCTTTTTTTATTGAGCATATATATATTATACAATTTCAATCAACAATTGTTGTGCTTT
TTAAATGTTGTTTCTATTTCATTTCTAGGGTCGATTTTATTCGATTCTAGTTTTAAAATCGTGATTTTTA
ACTTCTAACCTTACTGAGCAGACTGAATGAACATGTTTCATCAAGATTAACTTCATTATAGTTAATTATT
GAATCGTGCTAGTGGTTTATAAATCAGCTCTATTTAAATTAATCATCATCATTATTTCTATTTAATTTTT
ATTATTTCTTTAGGATTATTTTTATGTGATTTTTTTCACGTTCTAGTTTTAAACTCAATGCTCATTACTG
CTCACCCTTGCTGAGCAGTCTTTCGTTAAGATTAAATTAATTAATAACCATTCTAGTTTTAAAACAGTGT
CTTAAGGCATAGCTGATATTTTACAAGTTTACTATTTAATATATCTCCTTTCTTTTTTTAGGGTCGATTT
CATCTGATTTGATTAATTTTTATTATCTTCACTAAGCTTTTTGTTCTAGGTTTTATTCTCAGTATTATTA
CTGTTATATTTGAACTGAATTTCTCCTCATAGTTTATTCATTTTATTTATTTATTTTTTGTTTATTCGCT
ATTTTGTATTTTAGTTTTTAATTAGAAATTTTATTAGAATCGTTTTGAACTAGTTTTTATGCACTCTAAC
ATTAATATTAAATCATAACTATTATTTTTATTATAATTTATTTGTGTTTATCTTTTTGTGTAGCTTTCAT
GTGTTTTTATTTTAGTTTTATTATGTTTGCATTGAATTTTTTGGACTAGTTTATATAACGATATACAGAA
AAGCCATGACAACAAATGTTTTTATAATACCTATTAAGTATAAGCTAATCAGATTTCCACTATTCTGTTC
AAAGTTAACATTATTAGCCATTCTGATGGATCATTTGACATTTGTCATATGTCTTTATGAACACTGCTCT
TTCAGATGCCACTTTTAAAGCTGTTTTTTACAGTAAATGAACGTTTATTATTATGACATTATTTCCTAAG
GCCTCTAGAGTACAGCAGGATGTGGCGTGTGCATTACCGTGTAATTATGCTGACTGTAAATGTGCATTTA
TAGACTGTCAGCATGTCTGACTGTGCGCTGTTGTGATTGGTCCTGCACAGACCAAG
Features (pLannotate 1.2.2; 21 found; start..end, strand, type, name):
      2..22      +  protein_bind   attB1: mutant version of attB; core recombination site for the Gateway® BP reaction BP Clonase™
     32..727     +  CDS            mKate2: mKate2 is a basic (constitutively fluorescent) red fluorescent protein published in 2009, derived from Entacmaea quadricolor. It is reported to be a rapidly-maturing monomer with moderate acid sensitivity.
    729..753     -  protein_bind   attB2: mutant version of attB; recombination site for the Gateway® BP reaction BP Clonase™
    758..1396    +  CDS            RAB14: RAB14_HUMAN - Experimental evidence at protein level: Swiss-Prot protein existence level 1. Involved in membrane trafficking between the Golgi complex and endosomes during early embryonic development. Regulates the Golgi to endosome transport of FGFR-containing vesicles during early development, a key process for developing basement membrane and epiblast and primitive endoderm lineages during early postimplantation development. May act by modulating the kinesin KIF16B-cargo association to endosomes (By similarity). Regulates, together with its guanine nucleotide exchange factor DENND6A, the sp
   1400..1420    -  protein_bind   attB3: mutant version of attB; core recombination site for the Gateway® BP reaction BP Clonase™
   1424..1444    +  CDS            lacZα (fragment): LacZα fragment of β-galactosidase; lacZ fragment
   1460..1594    -  polyA_signal   SV40 poly(A) signal: SV40 polyadenylation signal
   1617..1700    -  CDS            large T antigen (fragment): large T antigen from SV40 (simian virus 40)
   2266..2306    -  misc_feature   MCS (fragment): pBluescript multiple cloning site
   2319..2337    -  promoter       T3 promoter: promoter for bacteriophage T3 RNA polymerase
   2382..2398    -  protein_bind   lac operator: The lac repressor binds to the lac operator to inhibit transcription in E. coli. This inhibition can be relieved by adding lactose or isopropyl-β-D-thiogalactopyranoside (IPTG). lac repressor encoded by lacI
   2406..2436    -  promoter       lac promoter: promoter for the E. coli lac operon
   2451..2472    -  protein_bind   CAP binding site: CAP binding activates transcription in the presence of cAMP. E. coli catabolite activator protein
   2485..2577    -  CDS            lacI (fragment): lac repressor; lacI; The lac repressor binds to the lac operator to inhibit transcription in E. coli. This inhibition can be relieved by adding lactose or isopropyl-β-D-thiogalactopyranoside (IPTG).
   2760..3348    -  rep_origin     ori: high-copy-number ColE1/pMB1/pBR322/pUC origin of replication
   3519..4379    -  CDS            AmpR: β-lactamase; bla; confers resistance to ampicillin, carbenicillin, and related antibiotics
   4380..4484    -  promoter       AmpR promoter: bla
   4510..4731    -  rep_origin     M13 ori (fragment): M13 bacteriophage origin of replication; arrow indicates direction of (+) strand synthesis
   4731..5018    +  CDS            tyr (fragment): TYRO_ORYLA - Also known as tyro. Experimental evidence at transcript level: Swiss-Prot protein existence level 2. This is a copper-containing oxidase that functions in the formation of pigments such as melanins and other polyphenolic compounds. From Oryzias latipes (Japanese rice fish) (Japanese killifish).
   5600..5620    +  protein_bind   attB4: mutant version of attB; core recombination site for the Gateway® BP reaction BP Clonase™
   6521..6537    -  promoter       copia promoter (fragment): strong promoter from the Drosophila transposable element copia (Sinclair et al., 1986)
