[The description below was written by a language model from this plasmid's Addgene catalogue record, the feature table of its GenBank file and pLannotate feature annotations shown in this document.]
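Description:
actc1b-mKate2-rab14 is a zebrafish expression plasmid of about 9.6 kb, assembled by multisite Gateway recombination to drive muscle-specific production of the small GTPase Rab14 fused to a red fluorescent protein. The catalogue lists pDONR 221 as the backbone. The feature tables, however, show a finished expression clone bounded by attB sites in a pBluescript-like framework: a high-copy ColE1/pUC origin, an ampicillin resistance gene (bla) with its own promoter, lac promoter/operator remnants, a T3 promoter and a partial f1/M13 origin. This fits the recorded ampicillin selection and high copy number. A short fragment matching medaka tyrosinase lies upstream of attB4. It may be a remnant of the destination vector, but the record does not explain it, and no transposon arms are annotated.

The payload lies in three Gateway segments. The roughly 4 kb interval between attB4 and attB1 carries no annotated feature apart from a short hit labelled as a copia promoter fragment, which is probably spurious. From the construct name and stated purpose, this interval presumably holds the zebrafish actc1b (alpha-cardiac actin 1b) promoter, which is active in muscle. After attB1 come a Kozak consensus and the mKate2 coding sequence, a monomeric far-red fluorescent protein. The attB2 site then acts as a linker to the zebrafish rab14 open reading frame, which the automated annotation identified by homology to human RAB14. The result is an N-terminally tagged mKate2-Rab14 fusion. attB3 and an SV40 polyadenylation signal end the transcription unit.

The construct belongs to a plasmid set for in vivo cell biology in zebrafish. It is suited to imaging Rab14-positive trafficking compartments in muscle fibres, in the context of a screen addressing T-tubule formation.
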