Addgene plasmid #109600: actc1b-mKate2-rab14
Purpose: Muscle specific zebrafish expression of mKate2 fused to rab14
Depositing lab: Rob Parton. Depositing organization: University of Queensland, Institute for Molecular Bioscience. Publication: In vivo cell biological screening identifies an endocytic capture mechanism for T-tubule formation. Hall TE, Martel N, Ariotti N, Xiong Z, Lo HP, Ferguson C, Rae J, Lim YW, Parton RG. Nat Commun. 2020 Jul 24;11(1):3711. doi: 10.1038/s41467-020-17486-w. PubMed 32709891.
Backbone
  Vector backbone: pDONR 221
  Vector type: Zebrafish plasmids
Growth in bacteria
  Bacterial resistance: Ampicillin, 100 μg/mL
  Growth temperature: 37°C
  Growth strain: DH5alpha
  Copy number: High Copy
Gene/Insert
  Gene/Insert name: rab14
  Species: D. rerio (zebrafish)
  Entrez Gene: rab14 (a.k.a. cb731, fc26g11, fj47f07, fj68a01, wu:fc26g11, wu:fj47f07, wu:fj68a01)
  Tag / fusion protein: mKate2 (N terminal on insert)
  Cloning method: Gateway Cloning
Terms and licenses: Academic/Nonprofit Terms; Industry Terms: Not Available to Industry
How to cite: actc1b-mKate2-rab14 was a gift from Rob Parton (Addgene plasmid # 109600 ; http://n2t.net/addgene:109600 ; RRID:Addgene_109600)
